>Addgene plasmid #131339 | 5xtetO (tet3) Gene Desert | addgene full sequence | sequence record 273989 | Addgene NGS Result
GGGSSRRKSRGRGCGGCGCGCTCCGAAAGTTTCCTTTTATGGCGAGGCGGCGGCGGCGGCGGCCCTATAA
AAAGCGAAGCGCGCGGCGGGCGGGAGTCGCTGCGCGCTGCCTTCGCCCCGTGCCCCGCTCCGCCGCCGCC
TCGCGCCGCCCGCCCCGGCTCTGACTGACCGCGTTACTCCCACAGGTGAGCGGGCGGGACGGCCCTTCTC
CTCCGGGCTGTAATTAGCTGAGCAAGAGGTAAGGGTTTAAGGGATGGTTGGTTGGTGGGGTATTAATGTT
TAATTACCTGGAGCACCTGCCTGAAATCACTTTTTTTCAGGTTGGACCGGTGCCACCATGGACTATAAGG
ACCACGACGGAGACTACAAGGATCATGATATTGATTACAAAGACGATGACGATAAGATGGCCCCAAAGAA
GAAGCGGAAGGTCGGTATCCACGGAGTCCCAGCAGCCGACAAGAAGTACAGCATCGGCCTGGACATCGGC
ACCAACTCTGTGGGCTGGGCCGTGATCACCGACGAGTACAAGGTGCCCAGCAAGAAATTCAAGGTGCTGG
GCAACACCGACCGGCACAGCATCAAGAAGAACCTGATCGGAGCCCTGCTGTTCGACAGCGGCGAAACAGC
CGAGGCCACCCGGCTGAAGAGAACCGCCAGAAGAAGATACACCAGACGGAAGAACCGGATCTGCTATCTG
CAAGAGATCTTCAGCAACGAGATGGCCAAGGTGGACGACAGCTTCTTCCACAGACTGGAAGAGTCCTTCC
TGGTGGAAGAGGATAAGAAGCACGAGCGGCACCCCATCTTCGGCAACATCGTGGACGAGGTGGCCTACCA
CGAGAAGTACCCCACCATCTACCACCTGAGAAAGAAACTGGTGGACAGCACCGACAAGGCCGACCTGCGG
CTGATCTATCTGGCCCTGGCCCACATGATCAAGTTCCGGGGCCACTTCCTGATCGAGGGCGACCTGAACC
CCGACAACAGCGACGTGGACAAGCTGTTCATCCAGCTGGTGCAGACCTACAACCAGCTGTTCGAGGAAAA
CCCCATCAACGCCAGCGGCGTGGACGCCAAGGCCATCCTGTCTGCCAGACTGAGCAAGAGCAGACGGCTG
GAAAATCTGATCGCCCAGCTGCCCGGCGAGAAGAAGAATGGCCTGTTCGGAAACCTGATTGCCCTGAGCC
TGGGCCTGACCCCCAACTTCAAGAGCAACTTCGACCTGGCCGAGGATGCCAAACTGCAGCTGAGCAAGGA
CACCTACGACGACGACCTGGACAACCTGCTGGCCCAGATCGGCGACCAGTACGCCGACCTGTTTCTGGCC
GCCAAGAACCTGTCCGACGCCATCCTGCTGAGCGACATCCTGAGAGTGAACACCGAGATCACCAAGGCCC
CCCTGAGCGCCTCTATGATCAAGAGATACGACGAGCACCACCAGGACCTGACCCTGCTGAAAGCTCTCGT
GCGGCAGCAGCTGCCTGAGAAGTACAAAGAGATTTTCTTCGACCAGAGCAAGAACGGCTACGCCGGCTAC
ATTGACGGCGGAGCCAGCCAGGAAGAGTTCTACAAGTTCATCAAGCCCATCCTGGAAAAGATGGACGGCA
CCGAGGAACTGCTCGTGAAGCTGAACAGAGAGGACCTGCTGCGGAAGCAGCGGACCTTCGACAACGGCAG
CATCCCCCACCAGATCCACCTGGGAGAGCTGCACGCCATTCTGCGGCGGCAGGAAGATTTTTACCCATTC
CTGAAGGACAACCGGGAAAAGATCGAGAAGATCCTGACCTTCCGCATCCCCTACTACGTGGGCCCTCTGG
CCAGGGGAAACAGCAGATTCGCCTGGATGACCAGAAAGAGCGAGGAAACCATCACCCCCTGGAACTTCGA
GGAAGTGGTGGACAAGGGCGCTTCCGCCCAGAGCTTCATCGAGCGGATGACCAACTTCGATAAGAACCTG
CCCAACGAGAAGGTGCTGCCCAAGCACAGCCTGCTGTACGAGTACTTCACCGTGTATAACGAGCTGACCA
AAGTGAAATACGTGACCGAGGGAATGAGAAAGCCCGCCTTCCTGAGCGGCGAGCAGAAAAAGGCCATCGT
GGACCTGCTGTTCAAGACCAACCGGAAAGTGACCGTGAAGCAGCTGAAAGAGGACTACTTCAAGAAAATC
GAGTGCTTCGACTCCGTGGAAATCTCCGGCGTGGAAGATCGGTTCAACGCCTCCCTGGGCACATACCACG
ATCTGCTGAAAATTATCAAGGACAAGGACTTCCTGGACAATGAGGAAAACGAGGACATTCTGGAAGATAT
CGTGCTGACCCTGACACTGTTTGAGGACAGAGAGATGATCGAGGAACGGCTGAAAACCTATGCCCACCTG
TTCGACGACAAAGTGATGAAGCAGCTGAAGCGGCGGAGATACACCGGCTGGGGCAGGCTGAGCCGGAAGC
TGATCAACGGCATCCGGGACAAGCAGTCCGGCAAGACAATCCTGGATTTCCTGAAGTCCGACGGCTTCGC
CAACAGAAACTTCATGCAGCTGATCCACGACGACAGCCTGACCTTTAAAGAGGACATCCAGAAAGCCCAG
GTGTCCGGCCAGGGCGATAGCCTGCACGAGCACATTGCCAATCTGGCCGGCAGCCCCGCCATTAAGAAGG
GCATCCTGCAGACAGTGAAGGTGGTGGACGAGCTCGTGAAAGTGATGGGCCGGCACAAGCCCGAGAACAT
CGTGATCGAAATGGCCAGAGAGAACCAGACCACCCAGAAGGGACAGAAGAACAGCCGCGAGAGAATGAAG
CGGATCGAAGAGGGCATCAAAGAGCTGGGCAGCCAGATCCTGAAAGAACACCCCGTGGAAAACACCCAGC
TGCAGAACGAGAAGCTGTACCTGTACTACCTGCAGAATGGGCGGGATATGTACGTGGACCAGGAACTGGA
CATCAACCGGCTGTCCGACTACGATGTGGACCATATCGTGCCTCAGAGCTTTCTGAAGGACGACTCCATC
GACAACAAGGTGCTGACCAGAAGCGACAAGAACCGGGGCAAGAGCGACAACGTGCCCTCCGAAGAGGTCG
TGAAGAAGATGAAGAACTACTGGCGGCAGCTGCTGAACGCCAAGCTGATTACCCAGAGAAAGTTCGACAA
TCTGACCAAGGCCGAGAGAGGCGGCCTGAGCGAACTGGATAAGGCCGGCTTCATCAAGAGACAGCTGGTG
GAAACCCGGCAGATCACAAAGCACGTGGCACAGATCCTGGACTCCCGGATGAACACTAAGTACGACGAGA
ATGACAAGCTGATCCGGGAAGTGAAAGTGATCACCCTGAAGTCCAAGCTGGTGTCCGATTTCCGGAAGGA
TTTCCAGTTTTACAAAGTGCGCGAGATCAACAACTACCACCACGCCCACGACGCCTACCTGAACGCCGTC
GTGGGAACCGCCCTGATCAAAAAGTACCCTAAGCTGGAAAGCGAGTTCGTGTACGGCGACTACAAGGTGT
ACGACGTGCGGAAGATGATCGCCAAGAGCGAGCAGGAAATCGGCAAGGCTACCGCCAAGTACTTCTTCTA
CAGCAACATCATGAACTTTTTCAAGACCGAGATTACCCTGGCCAACGGCGAGATCCGGAAGCGGCCTCTG
ATCGAGACAAACGGCGAAACCGGGGAGATCGTGTGGGATAAGGGCCGGGATTTTGCCACCGTGCGGAAAG
TGCTGAGCATGCCCCAAGTGAATATCGTGAAAAAGACCGAGGTGCAGACAGGCGGCTTCAGCAAAGAGTC
TATCCTGCCCAAGAGGAACAGCGATAAGCTGATCGCCAGAAAGAAGGACTGGGACCCTAAGAAGTACGGC
GGCTTCGACAGCCCCACCGTGGCCTATTCTGTGCTGGTGGTGGCCAAAGTGGAAAAGGGCAAGTCCAAGA
AACTGAAGAGTGTGAAAGAGCTGCTGGGGATCACCATCATGGAAAGAAGCAGCTTCGAGAAGAATCCCAT
CGACTTTCTGGAAGCCAAGGGCTACAAAGAAGTGAAAAAGGACCTGATCATCAAGCTGCCTAAGTACTCC
CTGTTCGAGCTGGAAAACGGCCGGAAGAGAATGCTGGCCTCTGCCGGCGAACTGCAGAAGGGAAACGAAC
TGGCCCTGCCCTCCAAATATGTGAACTTCCTGTACCTGGCCAGCCACTATGAGAAGCTGAAGGGCTCCCC
CGAGGATAATGAGCAGAAACAGCTGTTTGTGGAACAGCACAAGCACTACCTGGACGAGATCATCGAGCAG
ATCAGCGAGTTCTCCAAGAGAGTGATCCTGGCCGACGCTAATCTGGACAAAGTGCTGTCCGCCTACAACA
AGCACCGGGATAAGCCCATCAGAGAGCAGGCCGAGAATATCATCCACCTGTTTACCCTGACCAATCTGGG
AGCCCCTGCCGCCTTCAAGTACTTTGACACCACCATCGACCGGAAGAGGTACACCAGCACCAAAGAGGTG
CTGGACGCCACCCTGATCCACCAGAGCATCACCGGCCTGTACGAGACACGGATCGACCTGTCTCAGCTGG
GAGGCGACAAAAGGCCGGCGGCCACGAAAAAGGCCGGCCAGGCAAAAAAGAAAAAGGAATTCGGCAGTGG
AGAGGGCAGAGGAAGTCTGCTAACATGCGGTGACGTCGAGGAGAATCCTGGCCCAGTGAGCAAGGGCGAG
GAGCTGTTCACCGGGGTGGTGCCCATCCTGGTCGAGCTGGACGGCGACGTAAACGGCCACAAGTTCAGCG
TGTCCGGCGAGGGCGAGGGCGATGCCACCTACGGCAAGCTGACCCTGAAGTTCATCTGCACCACCGGCAA
GCTGCCCGTGCCCTGGCCCACCCTCGTGACCACCCTGACCTACGGCGTGCAGTGCTTCAGCCGCTACCCC
GACCACATGAAGCAGCACGACTTCTTCAAGTCCGCCATGCCCGAAGGCTACGTCCAGGAGCGCACCATCT
TCTTCAAGGACGACGGCAACTACAAGACCCGCGCCGAGGTGAAGTTCGAGGGCGACACCCTGGTGAACCG
CATCGAGCTGAAGGGCATCGACTTCAAGGAGGACGGCAACATCCTGGGGCACAAGCTGGAGTACAACTAC
AACAGCCACAACGTCTATATCATGGCCGACAAGCAGAAGAACGGCATCAAGGTGAACTTCAAGATCCGCC
ACAACATCGAGGACGGCAGCGTGCAGCTCGCCGACCACTACCAGCAGAACACCCCCATCGGCGACGGCCC
CGTGCTGCTGCCCGACAACCACTACCTGAGCACCCAGTCCGCCCTGAGCAAAGACCCCAACGAGAAGCGC
GATCACATGGTCCTGCTGGAGTTCGTGACCGCCGCCGGGATCACTCTCGGCATGGACGAGCTGTACAAGG
AATTCTAACTAGAGCTCGCTGATCAGCCTCGACTGTGCCTTCTAGTTGCCAGCCATCTGTTGTTTGCCCC
TCCCCCGTGCCTTCCTTGACCCTGGAAGGTGCCACTCCCACTGTCCTTTCCTAATAAAATGAGGAAATTG
CATCGCATTGTCTGAGTAGGTGTCATTCTATTCTGGGGGGTGGGGTGGGGCAGGACAGCAAGGGGGAGGA
TTGGGAAGAGAATAGCAGGCATGCTGGGGAGCGGCCGCAGGAACCCCTAGTGATGGAGTTGGCCACTCCC
TCTCTGCGCGCTCGCTCGCTCACTGAGGCCGGGCGACCAAAGGTCGCCCGACGCCCGGGCTTTGCCCGGG
CGGCCTCAGTGAGCGAGCGAGCGCGCAGCTGCCTGCAGGGGCGCCTGATGCGGTATTTTCTCCTTACGCA
TCTGTGCGGTATTTCACACCGCATA
[95 nt withheld, positions 5836-5930]
T
[46 nt withheld, positions 5932-5977]
C
[141 nt withheld, positions 5979-6119]
CCTTTGACGTTGGAGTCCACGTTCTTT
[37 nt withheld, positions 6147-6183]
ACTCTATCTCGGGCTATTCTTTTGATTTATAAGGGATTTTGCCGATTTCGGTCTATTGGTTAAAAAATGA
GCTGATTTAACAAAAATTTAACGCGAATTTTAACAAAATATTAACGTTTACAATTTTATGGTGCACTCTC
AGTACAATCTGCTCTGATGCCGCATAGTTAAGCCAGCCCCGACACCCGCCAACACCCGCTGACGCGCCCT
GACGGGCTTGTCTGCTCCCGGCATCCGCTTACAGACAAGCTGTGACCGTCTCCGGGAGCTGCATGTGTCA
GAGGTTTTCACCGTCATCACCGAAACGCGCGAGACGAAAGGGCCTCGTGATACGCCTATTTTTATAGGTT
AATGTCATGATAATAATGGTTTCTTAGACGTCAGGTGGCACTTTTCGGGGAAATGTGCGCGGAACCCCTA
TTTGTTTATTTTTCTAAATACATTCAAATATGTATCCGCTCATGAGACAATAACCCTGATAAATGCTTCA
ATAATATTGAAAAAGGAAGAGTATGAGTATTCAACATTTCCGTGTCGCCCTTATTCCCTTTTTTGCGGCA
TTTTGCCTTCCTGTTTTTGCTCACCCAGAAACGCTGGTGAAAGTAAAAGATGCTGAAGATCAGTTGGGTG
CACGAGTGGGTTACATCGAACTGGATCTCAACAGCGGTAAGATCCTTGAGAGTTTTCGCCCCGAAGAACG
TTTTCCAATGATGAGCACTTTTAAAGTTCTGCTATGTGGCGCGGTATTATCCCGTATTGACGCCGGGCAA
GAGCAACTCGGTCGCCGCATACACTATTCTCAGAATGACTTGGTTGAGTACTCACCAGTCACAGAAAAGC
ATCTTACGGATGGCATGACAGTAAGAGAATTATGCAGTGCTGCCATAACCATGAGTGATAACACTGCGGC
CAACTTACTTCTGACAACGATCGGAGGACCGAAGGAGCTAACCGCTTTTTTGCACAACATGGGGGATCAT
GTAACTCGCCTTGATCGTTGGGAACCGGAGCTGAATGAAGCCATACCAAACGACGAGCGTGACACCACGA
TGCCTGTAGCAATGGCAACAACGTTGCGCAAACTATTAACTGGCGAACTACTTACTCTAGCTTCCCGGCA
ACAATTAATAGACTGGATGGAGGCGGATAAAGTTGCAGGACCACTTCTGCGCTCGGCCCTTCCGGCTGGC
TGGTTTATTGCTGATAAATCTGGAGCCGGTGAGCGTGGAAGCCGCGGTATCATTGCAGCACTGGGGCCAG
ATGGTAAGCCCTCCCGTATCGTAGTTATCTACACGACGGGGAGTCAGGCAACTATGGATGAACGAAATAG
ACAGATCGCTGAGATAGGTGCCTCACTGATTAAGCATTGGTAACTGTCAGACCAAGTTTACTCATATATA
CTTTAGATTGATTTAAAACTTCATTTTTAATTTAAAAGGATCTAGGTGAAGATCCTTTTTGATAATCTCA
TGACCAAAATCCCTTAACGTGAGTTTTCGTTCCACTGAGCGTCAGACCCCGTAGAAAAGATCAAAGGATC
TTCTTGAGATCCTTTTTTTCTGCGCGTAATCTGCTGCTTGCAAACAAAAAAACCACCGCTACCAGCGGTG
GTTTGTTTGCCGGATCAAGAGCTACCAACTCTTTTTCCGAAGGTAACTGGCTTCAGCAGAGCGCAGATAC
CAAATACTGTTCTTCTAGTGTAGCCGTAGTTAGGCCACCACTTCAAGAACTCTGTAGCACCGCCTACATA
CCTCGCTCTGCTAATCCTGTTACCAGTGGCTGCTGCCAGTGGCGATAAGTCGTGTCTTACCGGGTTGGAC
TCAAGACGATAGTTACCGGATAAGGCGCAGCGGTCGGGCTGAACGGGGGGTTCGTGCACACAGCCCAGCT
TGGAGCGAACGACCTACACCGAACTGAGATACCTACAGCGTGAGCTATGAGAAAGCGCCACGCTTCCCGA
AGGGAGAAAGGCGGACAGGTATCCGGTAAGCGGCAGGGTCGGAACAGGAGAGCGCACGAGGGAGCTTCCA
GGGGGAAACGCCTGGTATCTTTATAGTCCTGTCGGGTTTCGCCACCTCTGACTTGAGCGTCGATTTTTGT
GATGCTCGTCAGGGGGGCGGAGCCTATGGAAAAACGCCAGCAACGCGGCCTTTTTACGGTTCCTGGCCTT
TTGCTGGCCTTTTGCTCACATGTGAGGGCCTATTTCCCATGATTCCTTCATATTTGCATATACGATACAA
GGCTGTTAGAGAGATAATTGGAATTAATTTGACTGTAAACACAAAGATATTAGTACAAAATACGTGACGT
AGAAAGTAATAATTTCTTGGGTAGTTTGCAGTTTTAAAATTATGTTTTAAAATGGACTATCATATGCTTA
CCGTAACTTGAAAGTATTTCGATTTCTTGGCTTTATATATCTTGTGGAAAGGACGAAACACCGAGAGCCC
CTTAATAAGCCAGTTTTAGAGCTAGAAATAGCAAGTTAAAATAAGGCTAGTCCGTTATCAACTTGAAAAA
GTGGCACCGAGTCGGTGCTTTTTTGTTTTAGAGCTAGAAATAGCAAGTTAAAATAAGGCTAGTCCGTTTT
TAGCGCGTGCGCCAATTCTGCAGACAAATGGCTCTAGAGGTACCCGTTACATAACTTACGGTAAATGGCC
CGCCTGGCTGACCGCCCAACGACCCCCGCCCATTGACGTCAATAGTAACGCCAATAGGGACTTTCCATTG
ACGTCAATGGGTGGAGTATTTACGGTAAACTGCCCACTTGGCAGTACATCAAGTGTATCATATGCCAAGT
ACGCCCCCTATTGACGTCAATGACGGTAAATGGCCCGCCTGGCATTGTGCCCAGTACATGACCTTATGGG
ACTTTCCTACTTGGCAGTACATCTACGTATTAGTCATCGCTATTACCATGGTCGAGGTGAGCCCCACGTT
CTGCTTCACTCTCCCCATCTCCCCCCCCTCCCCACCCCCAATTTTGTATTTATTTATTTTTTAATTATTT
TGTGCAGCGATGGGGGCGGGG
Features (pLannotate 1.2.2; 20 found; start..end, strand, type, name):
     13..92      +  promoter       chicken β-actin promoter (fragment): contains a 21-bp deletion relative to the standard chicken β-actin promoter
     93..320     +  intron         hybrid intron: hybrid between chicken β-actin (CBA) and minute virus of mice (MMV) introns (Gray et al., 2011)
    458..2059    +  CDS            Cas9(N): N-terminal portion of Streptococcus pyogenes Cas9 (Zetsche et al., 2015)
   2060..4558    +  CDS            Cas9(C): C-terminal portion of Streptococcus pyogenes Cas9 (Zetsche et al., 2015)
   4559..4606    +  CDS            nucleoplasmin NLS: bipartite nuclear localization signal from nucleoplasmin
   4676..5389    +  CDS            EGFP: EGFP is a basic (constitutively fluorescent) green fluorescent protein published in 1996, derived from Aequorea victoria. It is reported to be a rapidly-maturing weak dimer with moderate acid sensitivity.
   5423..5534    +  polyA_signal   bGH poly(A) signal: bovine growth hormone polyadenylation signal
   5639..5779    +  repeat_region  AAV2 ITR: inverted terminal repeat of adeno-associated virus serotype 2 inverted
   5784..5835    -  misc_feature   bom (fragment): basis of mobility region from pBR322
   5854..6309    +  rep_origin     f1 ori (sequence partly withheld): f1 bacteriophage origin of replication; arrow indicates direction of (+) strand synthesis
   6310..6359    -  misc_feature   bom (fragment): basis of mobility region from pBR322
   6461..6496    -  CDS            rop (fragment): Rop protein, which maintains plasmids at low copy number; rop
   6591..6695    +  promoter       AmpR promoter: bla
   6696..7556    +  CDS            AmpR: β-lactamase; bla; confers resistance to ampicillin, carbenicillin, and related antibiotics
   7727..8315    +  rep_origin     ori: high-copy-number ColE1/pMB1/pBR322/pUC origin of replication
   8377..8617    +  promoter       U6 promoter: RNA polymerase III promoter for human U6 snRNA
   8646..8721    +  misc_RNA       gRNA scaffold: guide RNA scaffold for the Streptococcus pyogenes CRISPR/Cas9 system
   8728..8771    +  misc_RNA       gRNA scaffold (fragment): guide RNA scaffold for the Streptococcus pyogenes CRISPR/Cas9 system
   8818..9103    +  enhancer       CMV enhancer: human cytomegalovirus immediate early enhancer; contains an 18-bp deletion relative to the standard CMV enhancer
   9105..3       +  promoter       chicken β-actin promoter (fragment) (across the origin): contains a 21-bp deletion relative to the standard chicken β-actin promoter
