[The description below was written by a language model from this plasmid's Addgene catalogue record and pLannotate feature annotations shown in this document.]
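Description:
5xtetO (tet3) Gene Desert is a mammalian CRISPR expression plasmid built on pSpCas9(BB)-2A-GFP (PX458), an all-in-one vector that delivers both Streptococcus pyogenes Cas9 and a single guide RNA by transfection. The insert is a 20-bp spacer, Desert-gRNA, directed against mouse sequence and cloned between the backbone's BbsI sites, which were destroyed in the process. In the annotated sequence, the human U6 RNA polymerase III promoter is followed by a short unannotated gap, consistent with the spacer position, and then the S. pyogenes gRNA scaffold. A second partial scaffold match lies just downstream.

Cas9 is driven by a hybrid promoter made up of the CMV enhancer, a chicken β-actin promoter and a hybrid intron. The annotation tool splits the Cas9 coding sequence into contiguous N- and C-terminal portions, which together represent the complete nuclease. It is followed by a nucleoplasmin nuclear localization signal, then EGFP and a bGH polyadenylation signal. The backbone name indicates that a 2A peptide links Cas9 and EGFP, so green fluorescence marks transfected, Cas9-expressing cells and can be used to enrich them, although the 2A element itself is not annotated. An AAV2 ITR and an f1 origin are backbone remnants. Propagation in E. coli relies on a high-copy ColE1/pUC-type origin and ampicillin resistance.

The stated purpose is to cut within a gene desert on chromosome 5 so that a five-copy Tet operator array can be inserted there. The tetO donor template is not part of this plasmid. The sequenced record (9,214 nt) is slightly shorter than the listed total size of about 9.3 kb.
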