Addgene plasmid #131339: 5xtetO (tet3) Gene Desert
Purpose: gRNA to insert 5xTet operator sequence into a gene desert on chromosome 5.
Depositing lab: Danny Reinberg. Depositing organization: NYU Grossman School of Medicine. Publication: Capturing the Onset of PRC2-Mediated Repressive Domain Formation. Oksuz O, Narendra V, Lee CH, Descostes N, LeRoy G, Raviram R, Blumenberg L, Karch K, Rocha PP, Garcia BA, Skok JA, Reinberg D. Mol Cell. 2018 Jun 21;70(6):1149-1162.e5. doi: 10.1016/j.molcel.2018.05.023. PubMed 29932905.
Backbone
  Vector backbone: pSpCas9(BB)-2A-GFP (PX458)
  Backbone manufacturer: Feng Zhang (Addgene plasmid # 48138)
  Backbone size w/o insert (bp): 9300
  Total vector size (bp): 9320
  Vector type: Mammalian Expression, CRISPR
Growth in bacteria
  Bacterial resistance: Ampicillin, 100 μg/mL
  Growth temperature: 37°C
  Growth strain: DH5alpha
  Copy number: High Copy
Gene/Insert
  Gene/Insert name: Desert-gRNA
  Species: M. musculus (mouse)
  Insert size (bp): 20
  Cloning method: Restriction Enzyme; 5′ cloning site BbsI (destroyed during cloning) (destroyed during cloning); 3′ cloning site BbsI (destroyed during cloning) (destroyed during cloning)
  Sequencing primers: 5′ TTTATGGCGAGGCGGCGG
Terms and licenses: Academic/Nonprofit Terms; Industry Terms: Not Available to Industry
How to cite: 5xtetO (tet3) Gene Desert was a gift from Danny Reinberg (Addgene plasmid # 131339 ; http://n2t.net/addgene:131339 ; RRID:Addgene_131339)
