>Addgene plasmid #131339 | 5xtetO (tet3) Gene Desert | depositor partial sequence | sequence record 252136 | gRNA sequence
AGAGCCCCTTAATAAGCCA
